Addgene plasmid #163964: pCG-TPMV Fd32
Purpose: Expression of TPMV F glycoprotein in mammalian cells
Depositing lab: Jakob Reiser. Publication: In vivo targeting of lentiviral vectors pseudotyped with the Tupaia paramyxovirus H glycoprotein bearing a cell-specific ligand. Argaw T, Marino MP, Timmons A, Eldridge L, Takeda K, Li P, Kwilas A, Ou W, Reiser J. Mol Ther Methods Clin Dev. 2021 Apr 24;21:670-680. doi: 10.1016/j.omtm.2021.04.012. eCollection 2021 Jun 11. PubMed 34141822.
Backbone
  Vector backbone: pCG
  Vector type: Mammalian Expression
Growth in bacteria
  Bacterial resistance: Ampicillin, 100 μg/mL
  Growth temperature: 37°C
  Growth strain: DH5alpha
  Copy number: High Copy
Gene/Insert
  Gene/Insert name: TPMV F glycoprotein
  Species: Synthetic
  Mutation: Lacking 32 amino acids at C-terminus
Terms and licenses: Academic/Nonprofit Terms; Industry Terms: Not Available to Industry
How to cite: pCG-TPMV Fd32 was a gift from Jakob Reiser (Addgene plasmid # 163964 ; http://n2t.net/addgene:163964 ; RRID:Addgene_163964)
