[The description below was written by a language model from this plasmid's Addgene catalogue record and pLannotate feature annotations shown in this document.]
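Description:
pCG-TPMV Fd32 is a 6.1 kb mammalian expression plasmid built on the pCG backbone that encodes the fusion (F) glycoprotein of Tupaia paramyxovirus (TPMV) with a truncated cytoplasmic tail: the last 32 amino acids at the C-terminus are deleted. The insert is listed as synthetic. In bacteria the plasmid is maintained at high copy from a ColE1/pUC-type origin and selected with ampicillin through the β-lactamase gene and its own promoter. Short fragments of rop, bom, the tetracycline resistance gene and lacI also appear in the annotation; these are pBR322-derived backbone remnants with no evident function.

The expression cassette spans the numbering origin of the circular map. The CMV immediate-early enhancer at the end of the sequence runs into the CMV promoter at the start, followed by a rabbit β-globin intron, which generally improves processing and expression of the transcript. A T7 promoter then precedes an unannotated stretch of about 1.8 kb. The feature table does not label the F coding sequence, but this gap is where it presumably lies, ahead of a multiple cloning site fragment and the rabbit β-globin polyadenylation signal. A second T7 promoter sits just upstream of the CMV enhancer, and an SV40 early promoter segment lies in reverse orientation downstream of the cassette, with no annotated gene under its control.

The stated purpose is expression of the TPMV F glycoprotein in mammalian cells. The associated publication concerns lentiviral vectors pseudotyped with TPMV glycoproteins, in which an H protein bearing a cell-specific ligand directs targeting. This suggests the plasmid supplies the fusion component during vector production, alongside a separate H expression construct.
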