Features (pLannotate 1.2.2; 15 found; start..end, strand, type, name):
      1..204     +  promoter       CMV promoter: human cytomegalovirus (CMV) immediate early promoter
    325..898     +  intron         β-globin intron: intron from rabbit β-globin gene
    953..971     +  promoter       T7 promoter: promoter for bacteriophage T7 RNA polymerase
   2750..2768    +  misc_feature   MCS (fragment): pUC18/19 multiple cloning site
   2836..2891    +  polyA_signal   β-globin poly(A) signal: rabbit β-globin polyadenylation signal (Gil and Proudfoot, 1987)
   3231..3420    -  promoter       SV40 promoter: SV40 early promoter
   3420..3474    -  CDS            lacI (fragment): lac repressor; lacI; The lac repressor binds to the lac operator to inhibit transcription in E. coli. This inhibition can be relieved by adding lactose or isopropyl-β-D-thiogalactopyranoside (IPTG).
   3657..4245    -  rep_origin     ori: high-copy-number ColE1/pMB1/pBR322/pUC origin of replication
   4416..5276    -  CDS            AmpR: β-lactamase; bla; confers resistance to ampicillin, carbenicillin, and related antibiotics
   5277..5381    -  promoter       AmpR promoter: bla
   5476..5511    +  CDS            rop (fragment): Rop protein, which maintains plasmids at low copy number; rop
   5613..5661    +  misc_feature   bom (fragment): basis of mobility region from pBR322
   5662..5749    -  CDS            TcR (fragment): tetracycline efflux protein; tet; confers resistance to tetracycline
   5765..5783    +  promoter       T7 promoter: promoter for bacteriophage T7 RNA polymerase
   5807..6110    +  enhancer       CMV enhancer: human cytomegalovirus immediate early enhancer
>Addgene plasmid #163964 | pCG-TPMV Fd32 | addgene full sequence | sequence record 325506 | Addgene NGS Result
GTGATGCGGTTTTGGCAGTACATCAATGGGCGTGGATAGCGGTTTGACTCACGGGGATTTCCAAGTCTCC
ACCCCATTGACGTCAATGGGAGTTTGTTTTGGCACCAAAATCAACGGGACTTTCCAAAATGTCGTAACAA
CTCCGCCCCATTGACGCAAATGGGCGGTAGGCGTGTACGGTGGGAGGTCTATATAAGCAGAGCTCGTTTA
GTGAACCGTCAGATCGCCTGGAGACGCCATCCACGCTGTTTTGACCTCCATAGAAGACACCGGGACCGAT
CCAGCCTCCGGGGGATCGATCCCCCCGATCCTGAGAACTTCAGGGTGAGTTTGGGGACCCTTGATTGTTC
TTTCTTTTTCGCTATTGTAAAATTCATGTTATATGGAGGGGGCAAAGTTTTCAGGGTGTTGTTTAGAATG
GGAAGATGTCCCTTGTATCACCATGGACCCTCATGATAATTTTGTTTCTTTCACTTTCTACTCTGTTGAC
AACCATTGTCTCCTCTTATTTTCTTTTCATTTTCTGTAACTTTTTCGTTAAACTTTAGCTTGCATTTGTA
ACGAATTTTTAAATTCACTTTTGTTTATTTGTCAGATTGTAAGTACTTTCTCTAATCACTTTTTTTTTCA
AGGCAATCAGGGTATATTATATTGTACTTCAGCACAGTTTTAGAGAACAATTGTTATAATTAAATGATAA
GGTAGAATATTTCTGCATATAAATTCTGGCTGGCGTGGAAATATTCTTATTGGTAGAAACAACTACATCC
TGGTCATCATCCTGCCTTTCTCTTTATGGTTACAATGATATACACTGTTTGAGATGAGGATAAAATACTC
TGAGTCCAAACCGGGCCCCTCTGCTAACCATGTTCATGCCTTCTTCTTTTTCCTACAGCTCCTGGGCAAC
GTGCTGGTTATTGTGCTGTCTCATCATTTTGGCAAAGAATTGTAATACGACTCACTATAGGGCGAATTCG
GATCCCCCGGTAGTTAATTAAAAATTGCCGCCACCATGGCATCTCTGCTGAAGACCATCTGCTACATCTA
TCTGATTACATACGCCAAACTGGAGCCCACACCCAAGTCACAGCTGGACCTGGACAGCCTGGCATCCATC
GGAGTGGTCGACGCCGGAAAGTACAACTATAAACTGATGACCACAGGCTCCGAGAAGCTGATGGTCATCA
AGCTGGTCCCAAATATTACATACGCCACTAATTGCAACCTGACCGCCCACACAGCTTATACTAAGATGAT
CGAACGGCTGCTGACCCCCATTAACCAGTCTCTGTACGAGATGAGGAGTGTGATCACAGAACGCGATGGC
GGGACTATTTTCTGGGGAGCAATCATTGCAGGAGCCGCTCTGGGAGTGGCAACAGCAGCCGCTATCACTG
CTGGAGTCGCACTGCACCGAGCAGAGCAGAATGCCCGGAACATCGCAGCCCTGAAGGACGCTCTGAGAAA
TTCTAACGAAGCAATTCAGCACCTGAAAGATGCCCAGGGACATACAGTGCTGGCTATCCAGGGCCTGCAG
GAGCAGATTAACAACAACATCATCCCTAAGCTGAAAGAAAGCCATTGTCTGGGCGTGAATAACCAGCTGG
GGCTGCTGCTGAACCAGTACTATTCCGAGATCCTGACCGTGTTTGGCCCTAATCTGCAGAACCCAGTCTC
CGCCTCTCTGACAATCCAGGCCATTGCTAAGGCATTCAATGGGGACTTTAACAGCCTGATGACTAATCTG
AACTACGACCCAACCGATCTGCTGGACATCCTGGAGAGTAATTCAATTAACGGCCGCATCATTGACGTGA
ATCTGAACGAGAAGTATATCGCACTGTCTATCGAAATTCCAAACTTCATTACTCTGACCGATGCTAAGAT
CCAGACCTTTAATCGAATCACATACGGGTATGGAAGTAACGAGTGGCTGACCCTGATCCCCGACAATATT
CTGGAATACGGAAATCTGATCTCAAACGTGGATCTGACTAGCTGCGTCAAGACCAAAAGCTCCTACATCT
GTAATCAGGACACAAGCTATCCTATTTCTAGTGAGCTGACTCGGTGCCTGAGAGGCGATACCTCAAGCTG
TCCAAGAACACCCGTGGTCAACAGTAGGGCTCCAACTTTCGCCTTAAGTGGAGGCCATATCTATGCCAAT
TGCGCTAAGGCTGCATGCAGGTGTGAGAAACCCCCTATGGCCATTGTGCAGCCCGCTACAAGCACTCTGA
CCTTTCTGACAGAGAAGGAATGTCAGGAAGTGGTCATCGACCAGATCAACATTCAGCTGGCCCCTAATCG
CCTGAACAAAACCATCATTACAGATGGAATCGACCTGGGCCCCGAAGTGATCATCAACCCTATCGATGTC
TCCGCCGAACTGGGGAATATTGAGCTGGAAATGGATAAGACCCAGAAAGCTCTGGACAGGTCCAATAAGA
TCCTGGATTCTATGATTACTGAGGTGACCCCCGATAAACTGCTGATCGCCATGATTGTGGTCTTCGGCAT
CCTGCTGCTGTGGCTGTTCGGGGTCTCCTATTACGCATTCAAAATCTGGTCCAAACTGTGACGACTAGTG
TGAAATAGACATCAGAATTAAGAAAAACGTAGGGTCCAAGTGGTTCCCCGTTATGGACTCGCTATCTGTC
AACCAGATCTTATACCCTGAAGTTCACCTAGATAGCCCGATAGTTACCAATAAGATAGTAGCCATCCTGG
AGTATGCTCGACTGTTTAAACCTGCAGGCATGCAAGCTGATCTTTTTCCCTCTGCCAAAAATTATGGGGA
CATCATGAAGCCCCTTGAGCATCTGACTTCTGGCTAATAAAGGAAATTTATTTTCATTGCAATAGTGTGT
TGGAATTTTTTGTGTCTCTCACTCGGAAGGACATATGGGAGGGCAAATCATTTAAAACATCAGAATGAGT
ATTTGGTTTAGAGTTTGGCAACATATGCCCATATGCTGGCTGCCATGAACAAAGGTTGGCTATAAAGAGG
TCATCAGTATATGAAACAGCCCCCTGCTGTCCATTCCTTATTCCATAGAAAAGCCTTGACTTGAGGTTAG
ATTTTTTTTATATTTTGTTTTGTGTTATTTTTTTCTTTAACATCCCTAAAATTTTCCTTACATGTTTTAC
TAGCCAGATTTTTCCTCCTCTCCTGACTACTCCCAGTCATAGCTGTCCCTCTTCTCTTATGGAGATCCCT
CGAGGAGCTTTTTGCAAAAGCCTAGGCCTCCAAAAAAGCCTCTTCACTACTTCTGGAATAGCTCAGAGGC
CGAGGCGGCCTCGGCCTCTGCATAAATAAAAAAAATTAGTCAGCCATGGGGCGGAGAATGGGCGGAACTG
GGCGGAGTTAGGGGCGGGATGGGCGGAGTTAGGGGCGGGACTATGGTTGCTGACTAATTGCTGCATTAAT
GAATCGGCCAACGCGCGGGGAGAGGCGGTTTGCGTATTGGGCGCTCTTCCGCTTCCTCGCTCACTGACTC
GCTGCGCTCGGTCGTTCGGCTGCGGCGAGCGGTATCAGCTCACTCAAAGGCGGTAATACGGTTATCCACA
GAATCAGGGGATAACGCAGGAAAGAACATGTGAGCAAAAGGCCAGCAAAAGGCCAGGAACCGTAAAAAGG
CCGCGTTGCTGGCGTTTTTCCATAGGCTCCGCCCCCCTGACGAGCATCACAAAAATCGACGCTCAAGTCA
GAGGTGGCGAAACCCGACAGGACTATAAAGATACCAGGCGTTTCCCCCTGGAAGCTCCCTCGTGCGCTCT
CCTGTTCCGACCCTGCCGCTTACCGGATACCTGTCCGCCTTTCTCCCTTCGGGAAGCGTGGCGCTTTCTC
ATAGCTCACGCTGTAGGTATCTCAGTTCGGTGTAGGTCGTTCGCTCCAAGCTGGGCTGTGTGCACGAACC
CCCCGTTCAGCCCGACCGCTGCGCCTTATCCGGTAACTATCGTCTTGAGTCCAACCCGGTAAGACACGAC
TTATCGCCACTGGCAGCAGCCACTGGTAACAGGATTAGCAGAGCGAGGTATGTAGGCGGTGCTACAGAGT
TCTTGAAGTGGTGGCCTAACTACGGCTACACTAGAAGAACAGTATTTGGTATCTGCGCTCTGCTGAAGCC
AGTTACCTTCGGAAAAAGAGTTGGTAGCTCTTGATCCGGCAAACAAACCACCGCTGGTAGCGGTGGTTTT
TTTGTTTGCAAGCAGCAGATTACGCGCAGAAAAAAAGGATCTCAAGAAGATCCTTTGATCTTTTCTACGG
GGTCTGACGCTCAGTGGAACGAAAACTCACGTTAAGGGATTTTGGTCATGAGATTATCAAAAAGGATCTT
CACCTAGATCCTTTTAAATTAAAAATGAAGTTTTAAATCAATCTAAAGTATATATGAGTAAACTTGGTCT
GACAGTTACCAATGCTTAATCAGTGAGGCACCTATCTCAGCGATCTGTCTATTTCGTTCATCCATAGTTG
CCTGACTCCCCGTCGTGTAGATAACTACGATACGGGAGGGCTTACCATCTGGCCCCAGTGCTGCAATGAT
ACCGCGAGACCCACGCTCACCGGCTCCAGATTTATCAGCAATAAACCAGCCAGCCGGAAGGGCCGAGCGC
AGAAGTGGTCCTGCAACTTTATCCGCCTCCATCCAGTCTATTAATTGTTGCCGGGAAGCTAGAGTAAGTA
GTTCGCCAGTTAATAGTTTGCGCAACGTTGTTGCCATTGCTACAGGCATCGTGGTGTCACGCTCGTCGTT
TGGTATGGCTTCATTCAGCTCCGGTTCCCAACGATCAAGGCGAGTTACATGATCCCCCATGTTGTGCAAA
AAAGCGGTTAGCTCCTTCGGTCCTCCGATCGTTGTCAGAAGTAAGTTGGCCGCAGTGTTATCACTCATGG
TTATGGCAGCACTGCATAATTCTCTTACTGTCATGCCATCCGTAAGATGCTTTTCTGTGACTGGTGAGTA
CTCAACCAAGTCATTCTGAGAATAGTGTATGCGGCGACCGAGTTGCTCTTGCCCGGCGTCAATACGGGAT
AATACCGCGCCACATAGCAGAACTTTAAAAGTGCTCATCATTGGAAAACGTTCTTCGGGGCGAAAACTCT
CAAGGATCTTACCGCTGTTGAGATCCAGTTCGATGTAACCCACTCGTGCACCCAACTGATCTTCAGCATC
TTTTACTTTCACCAGCGTTTCTGGGTGAGCAAAAACAGGAAGGCAAAATGCCGCAAAAAAGGGAATAAGG
GCGACACGGAAATGTTGAATACTCATACTCTTCCTTTTTCAATATTATTGAAGCATTTATCAGGGTTATT
GTCTCATGAGCGGATACATATTTGAATGTATTTAGAAAAATAAACAAATAGGGGTTCCGCGCACATTTCC
CCGAAAAGTGCCACCTGACGTCTAAGAAACCATTATTATCATGACATTAACCTATAAAAATAGGCGTATC
ACGAGGCCCTTTCGTCTCGCGCGTTTCGGTGATGACGGTGAAAACCTCTGACACATGCAGCTCCCGGAGA
CGGTCACAGCTTGTCTGTAAGCGGATGCCGGGAGCAGACAAGCCCGTCAGGGCGCGTCAGCGGGTGTTGG
CGGGTGTCGGGGCTGGCTTAACTATGCGGCATCAGAGCAGATTGTACTGAGAGTGCACCATTCGACGCTC
TCCCTTATGCGACTCCTGCATTAGGAAGCAGCCCAGTAGTAGGTTGAGGCCGTTGAGCACCGCCGCCGCA
AGGAATGGTCTGGCTTATCGAAATTAATACGACTCACTATAGGGAGACCGGAATTCGAGCTCGCCCCGTT
ACATAACTTACGGTAAATGGCCCGCCTGGCTGACCGCCCAACGACCCCCGCCCATTGACGTCAATAATGA
CGTATGTTCCCATAGTAACGCCAATAGGGACTTTCCATTGACGTCAATGGGTGGAGTATTTACGGTAAAC
TGCCCACTTGGCAGTACATCAAGTGTATCATATGCCAAGTACGCCCCCTATTGACGTCAATGACGGTAAA
TGGCCCGCCTGGCATTATGCCCAGTACATGACCTTATGGGACTTTCCTACTTGGCAGTACATCTACGTAT
TAGTCATCGCTATTACCATG
